>Addgene plasmid #157167 | pD649-HAsp-FCGR3A-COMP5AP-AviTag-9xHis | addgene full sequence | sequence record 392997 | Addgene NGS Result
TTTCAATATTATTGAAGCATTTATCAGGGTTATTGTCTCATGAGCGGATACATATTTGAATGTATTTAGA
AAAATAAACAAATAGGGGTCAGTGTTACAACCAATTAACCAATTCTGAACATTATCGCGAGCCCATTTAT
ACCTGAATATGGCTCATAACACCCCTTGCTCATGACCAAAATCCCTTAACGTGAGTTACGCGCGCGTCGT
TCCACTGAGCGTCAGACCCCGTAGAAAAGATCAAAGGATCTTCTTGAGATCCTTTTTTTCTGCGCGTAAT
CTGCTGCTTGCAAACAAAAAAACCACCGCTACCAGCGGTGGTTTGTTTGCCGGATCAAGAGCTACCAACT
CTTTTTCCGAAGGTAACTGGCTTCAGCAGAGCGCAGATACCAAATACTGTTCTTCTAGTGTAGCCGTAGT
TAGCCCACCACTTCAAGAACTCTGTAGCACCGCCTACATACCTCGCTCTGCTAATCCTGTTACCAGTGGC
TGCTGCCAGTGGCGATAAGTCGTGTCTTACCGGGTTGGACTCAAGACGATAGTTACCGGATAAGGCGCAG
CGGTCGGGCTGAACGGGGGGTTCGTGCACACAGCCCAGCTTGGAGCGAACGACCTACACCGAACTGAGAT
ACCTACAGCGTGAGCTATGAGAAAGCGCCACGCTTCCCGAAGGGAGAAAGGCGGACAGGTATCCGGTAAG
CGGCAGGGTCGGAACAGGAGAGCGCACGAGGGAGCTTCCAGGGGGAAACGCCTGGTATCTTTATAGTCCT
GTCGGGTTTCGCCACCTCTGACTTGAGCGTCGATTTTTGTGATGCTCGTCAGGGGGGCGGAGCCTATGGA
AAAACGCCAGCAACGCGGCCTTTTTACGGTTCCTGGCCTTTTGCTGGCCTTTTGCTCACATGTTCTTTCC
TGCGTTATCCCCTGATTCTGTGGATAACCGTATTACCGCCTTTGAGTGAGCTGATACCGCTCGCCGCAGC
CGAACGACCGAGCGCAGCGAGTCAGTGAGCGAGGAAGCGGAAGGCGAGAGTAGGGAACTGCCAGGCATCA
AACTAAGCAGAAGGCCCCTGACGGATGGCCTTTTTGCGTTTCTACAAACTCTTTCTGTGTTGTAAAACGA
CGGCCAGTCTTAAGCTCGGGCCCCCTGGGCGGTTCTGATAACGAGTAATCGTTAATCCGCAAATAACGTA
AAAACCCGCTTCGGCGGGTTTTTTTATGGGGGGAGTTTAGGGAAAGAGCATTTGTCAGAATATTTAAGGG
CGCCTGTCACTTTGCTTGATATATGAGAATTATTTAACCTTATAAATGAGAAAAAAGCAACGCACTTTAA
ATAAGATACGTTGCTTTTTCGATTGATGAACACCTATAATTAAACTATTCATCTATTATTTATGATTTTT
TGTATATACAATATTTCTAGTTTGTTAAAGAGAATTAAGAAAATAAATCTCGAAAATAATAAAGGGAAAA
TCAGTTTTTGATATCAAAATTATACATGTCAACGATAATACAAAATATAATACAAACTATAAGATGTTAT
CAGTATTTATTATCATTTAGAATAAATTTTGTGTCGCCCTTAATTGTGAGCGGATAACAATTACGAGCTT
CATGCACAGTGGCGTTGACTCAATATTGGCCATTAGCCATATTATTCATTGGTTATATAGCATAAATCAA
TATTGGCTATTGGCCATTGCATACGTTGTATCTATATCATAATATGTACATTTATATTGGCTCATGTCCA
ATATGACCGCCATGTTGGCATTGATTATTGACTAGTTATTAATAGTAATCAATTACGGGGTCATTAGTTC
ATAGCCCATATATGGAGTTCCGCGTTACATAACTTACGGTAAATGGCCCGCCTGGCTGACCGCCCAACGA
CCCCCGCCCATTGACGTCAATAATGACGTATGTTCCCATAGTAACGCCAATAGGGACTTTCCATTGACGT
CAATGGGTGGAGTATTTACGGTAAACTGCCCACTTGGCAGTACATCAAGTGTATCATATGCCAAGTACGC
CCCCTATTGACGTCAATGACGGTAAATGGCCCGCCTGGCATTATGCCCAGTACATGACCTTATGGGACTT
TCCTACTTGGCAGTACATCTACGTATTAGTCATCGCTATTACCATGGTGATGCGGTTTTGGCAGTACATC
AATGGGCGTGGATAGCGGTTTGACTCACGGGGATTTCCAAGTCTCCACCCCATTGACGTCAATGGGAGTT
TGTTTTGGCACCAAAATCAACGGGACTTTCCAAAATGTCGTAACAACTCCGCCCCATTGACGCAAATGGG
CGGTAGGCGTGTACGGTGGGAGGTCTATATAAGCAGAGCTCGTTTAGTGAACCGTCAGATCGCCTGGAGA
CGCCATCCACGCTGTTTTGACCTCCATAGAAGACACCGGGACCGATCCAGCCTCCGCGGCCGGGAACGGT
GCATTGGAACGCGGATTCCCCGTGCCAAGAGTGACGTAAGTACCGCCTATAGAGTCTATAGGCCCACCCC
CTTGGCTTCGTTAGAACGCGGCTACAATTAATACATAACCTTATGTATCATACACATACGATTTAGGTGA
CACTATAGAATAACATCCACTTTGCCTTTCTCTCCACAGGTGTCCACTCCCAGGTCCAACTGCACCTCGG
TTCTATCGAAAACGCGCCTGCTAGCGCCACCATGAAGACCATCATTGCCCTGAGCTACATCTTCTGCCTG
GTGTTCGCTGCGGCCGCCGGAATGAGAACAGAAGATCTGCCTAAGGCCGTGGTGTTCCTGGAACCTCAGT
GGTACAGAGTGCTGGAAAAGGACAGCGTGACCCTGAAGTGTCAGGGCGCCTACTCTCCCGAGGATAACAG
CACCCAGTGGTTCCACAACGAGAGCCTGATCAGCAGCCAGGCCAGCAGCTACTTTATCGATGCCGCCACA
GTGGACGACAGCGGCGAGTACAGATGCCAGACCAATCTGAGCACCCTGAGCGACCCTGTGCAGCTGGAAG
TGCATATTGGATGGCTGCTGCTGCAGGCCCCTAGATGGGTGTTCAAAGAAGAGGACCCCATCCACCTGAG
ATGCCACTCTTGGAAGAACACAGCCCTGCACAAAGTGACCTACCTGCAGAACGGCAAGGGCAGAAAGTAC
TTCCACCACAACAGCGACTTCTACATCCCCAAGGCCACACTGAAGGACTCCGGCTCCTATTTCTGCAGAG
GCCTGTTCGGCAGCAAGAACGTGTCCAGCGAGACAGTGAACATCACCATCACACAGGGCCTCGCCGTGTC
CACCATCAGCAGCTTTTTTCCACCTGGCTACCAAGGCGCGCCGGAAGATCAAGTTGATCCAAGATTGATT
GATGGCAAGGGCGGATCTCTGGAGGTGCTGTTCCAGGGACCAGGCGGAAGCGGCAATCCCGGCGGCGATC
TGGCCCCCCAGATGCTGCGCGAGCTGCAGGAGACCAATGCCGCCCTGCAGGACGTGCGCGAGCTGCTGCG
CCACCGCGTGAAGGAGATCACCTTCCTGAAGAACACCGTGATGGAGTGCGACGCCTGCGGTATGCAGCCC
TCTAGAGGCTCCGGCTCCATCATCCCAGTTGAGGAGGAGAACCCGGACTTCTGGAACCGCGAGGCAGCCG
AGGCCCTGGGTGCCGCCAAGAAGCTGCAGCCTGCACAGACAGCCGCCAAGAACCTCATCATCTTCCTGGG
CGATGGGATGGGGGTGTCTACGGTGACAGCTGCCAGGATCCTAAAAGGGCAGAAGAAGGACAAACTGGGG
CCTGAGATACCCCTGGCCATGGACCGCTTCCCATATGTGGCTCTGTCCAAGACATACAATGTAGACAAAC
ATGTGCCAGACAGTGGAGCCACAGCCACGGCCTACCTGTGCGGGGTCAAGGGCAACTTCCAGACCATTGG
CTTGAGTGCAGCCGCCCGCTTTAACCAGTGCAACACGACACGCGGCAACGAGGTCATCTCCGTGATGAAT
CGGGCCAAGAAAGCAGGGAAGTCAGTGGGAGTGGTAACCACCACACGAGTGCAGCACGCCTCGCCAGCCG
GCACCTACGCCCACACGGTGAACCGCAACTGGTACTCGGACGCCGACGTGCCTGCCTCGGCCCGCCAGGA
GGGGTGCCAGGACATCGCTACGCAGCTCATCTCCAACATGGACATTGACGTGATCCTAGGTGGAGGCCGA
AAGTACATGTTTCGCATGGGAACCCCAGACCCTGAGTACCCAGATGACTACAGCCAAGGTGGGACCAGGC
TGGACGGGAAGAATCTGGTGCAGGAATGGCTGGCGAAGCGCCAGGGTGCCCGGTATGTGTGGAACCGCAC
TGAGCTCATGCAGGCTTCCCTGGACCCGTCTGTGACCCATCTCATGGGTCTCTTTGAGCCTGGAGACATG
AAATACGAGATCCACCGAGACTCCACACTGGACCCCTCCCTGATGGAGATGACAGAGGCTGCCCTGCGCC
TGCTGAGCAGGAACCCCCGCGGCTTCTTCCTCTTCGTGGAGGGTGGTCGCATCGACCATGGTCATCATGA
AAGCAGGGCTTACCGGGCACTGACTGAGACGATCATGTTCGACGACGCCATTGAGAGGGCGGGCCAGCTC
ACCAGCGAGGAGGACACGCTGAGCCTCGTCACTGCCGACCACTCCCACGTCTTCTCCTTCGGAGGCTACC
CCCTGCGAGGGAGCTCCATCTTCGGGCTGGCCCCTGGCAAGGCCCGGGACAGGAAGGCCTACACGGTCCT
CCTATACGGAAACGGTCCAGGCTATGTGCTCAAGGACGGCGCCCGGCCGGATGTTACCGAGAGCGAGAGC
GGGAGCCCCGAGTATCGGCAGCAGTCAGCAGTGCCCCTGGACGAAGAGACCCACGCAGGCGAGGACGTGG
CGGTGTTCGCGCGCGGCCCGCAGGCGCACCTGGTTCACGGCGTGCAGGAGCAGACCTTCATAGCGCACGT
CATGGCCTTCGCCGCCTGCCTGGAGCCCTACACCGCCTGCGACCTGGCGCCCCCCGCCGGCACCACCGAC
GCCGCGCACCCGGGTGGCGGAGGACTGAACGACATCTTCGAGGCTCAGAAAATCGAATGGCACGAACATC
ACCATCACCATCACCATCACCATTAAGGCCGGCCTGTAGTCACTGGCACAACGCGTTACCCGGTAAGCCA
ATCGGGTATACACGGTCGTCATACTGCAGACAGGGTTCTTCTACTTTGCAAGATAGTCTTGAGTAGTAAA
ATAAATAGATAGAGAAAATCAGCCTCGACTGTGCCTTCTAGTTGCCAGCCATCTGTTGTTTGCCCCTCCC
CCGTGCCTTCCTTGACCCTGGAAGGTGCCACTCCCACTGTCCTTTCCTAATAAAATGAGGAAATTGCATC
ACAACACTCAACCCTATCTCGGTCTATTCTTTTGATTTATAAGGGATTTTGCCGATTTCGGCCTATTGGT
TAAAAAATGAGCTGATTTAACAAAAATTTAACGCGAATTAATTCTGTGGAATGTGTGTCAGTTAGGGTGT
GGAAAGTCCCCAGGCTCCCCAGCAGGCAGAAGTATGCAAAGCATGCATCTCAATTAGTCAGCAACCAGGT
GTGGAAAGTCCCCAGGCTCCCCAGCAGGCAGAAGTATGCAAAGCATGCATCTCAATTAGTCAGCAACCAT
AGTCCCGCCCCTAACTCCGCCCATCCCGCCCCTAACTCCGCCCAGTTCCGCCCATTCTCCGCCCCATGGC
TGACTAATTTTTTTTATTTATGCAGAGGCCGAGGCCGCCTCTGCCTCTGAGCTATTCCAGAAGTAGTGAG
GAGGCTTTTTTGGAGGCCTAGGCTTTTGCAAAAAGCTCCCGGGAGCTTGTATATCCATTTTCGGATCTGA
TCAGCACGTGTTGACAATTAATCATCGGCATAGTATATCGGCATAGTATAATACGACAAGGTGAGGAACT
AAACCATGACCGAGTACAAGCCCACGGTGCGCCTCGCCACCCGCGACGACGTCCCCAGGGCCGTACGCAC
CCTCGCCGCCGCGTTCGCCGACTACCCCGCCACGCGCCACACCGTCGATCCGGACCGCCACATCGAGCGG
GTCACCGAGCTGCAAGAACTCTTCCTCACGCGCGTCGGGCTCGACATCGGCAAGGTGTGGGTCGCGGACG
ACGGCGCCGCGGTGGCGGTCTGGACCACGCCGGAGAGCGTCGAAGCGGGGGCGGTGTTCGCCGAGATCGG
CCCGCGCATGGCCGAGTTGAGCGGTTCCCGGCTGGCCGCGCAGCAACAGATGGAAGGCCTCCTGGCGCCG
CACCGGCCCAAGGAGCCCGCGTGGTTCCTGGCCACCGTCGGCGTCTCGCCCGACCACCAGGGCAAGGGTC
TGGGCAGCGCCGTCGTGCTCCCCGGAGTGGAGGCGGCCGAGCGCGCCGGGGTGCCCGCCTTCCTGGAGAC
ATCCGCGCCCCGCAACCTCCCCTTCTACGAGCGGCTCGGCTTCACCGTCACCGCCGACGTCGAGGTGCCC
GAAGGACCGCGCACCTGGTGCATGACCCGCAAGCCCGGTGCCTGACACGTGCTACGAGATTTCGATTCCA
CCGCCGCCTTCTATGAAAGGTTGGGCTTCGGAATCGTTTTCCGGGACGCCGGCTGGATGATCCTCCAGCG
CGGGGATCTCATGCTGGAGTTCTTCGCCCACCCCAACTTGTTTATTGCAGCTTATAATGGTTACAAATAA
AGCAATAGCATCACAAATTTCACAAATAAAGCATTTTTTTCACTGCATTCTAGTTGTGGTTTGTCCAAAC
TCATCAATGTATCTTATCATGTCTGTATACCGTCGACCTCTAGCTAGAGCTTGGCGTAATCATGGTCATT
ACCAATGCTTAATCAGTGAGGCACCTATCTCAGCGATCTGTCTATTTCGTTCATCCATAGTTGCCTGACT
CCCCGTCGTGTAGATAACTACGATACGGGAGGGCTTACCATCTGGCCCCAGCGCTGCGATGATACCGCGA
GAACCACGCTCACCGGCTCCGGATTTATCAGCAATAAACCAGCCAGCCGGAAGGGCCGAGCGCAGAAGTG
GTCCTGCAACTTTATCCGCCTCCATCCAGTCTATTAATTGTTGCCGGGAAGCTAGAGTAAGTAGTTCGCC
AGTTAATAGTTTGCGCAACGTTGTTGCCATCGCTACAGGCATCGTGGTGTCACGCTCGTCGTTTGGTATG
GCTTCATTCAGCTCCGGTTCCCAACGATCAAGGCGAGTTACATGATCCCCCATGTTGTGCAAAAAAGCGG
TTAGCTCCTTCGGTCCTCCGATCGTTGTCAGAAGTAAGTTGGCCGCAGTGTTATCACTCATGGTTATGGC
AGCACTGCATAATTCTCTTACTGTCATGCCATCCGTAAGATGCTTTTCTGTGACTGGTGAGTACTCAACC
AAGTCATTCTGAGAATAGTGTATGCGGCGACCGAGTTGCTCTTGCCCGGCGTCAATACGGGATAATACCG
CGCCACATAGCAGAACTTTAAAAGTGCTCATCATTGGAAAACGTTCTTCGGGGCGAAAACTCTCAAGGAT
CTTACCGCTGTTGAGATCCAGTTCGATGTAACCCACTCGTGCACCCAACTGATCTTCAGCATCTTTTACT
TTCACCAGCGTTTCTGGGTGAGCAAAAACAGGAAGGCAAAATGCCGCAAAAAAGGGAATAAGGGCGACAC
GGAAATGTTGAATACTCATATTCTTCCTT
Features (pLannotate 1.2.2; 24 found; start..end, strand, type, name):
    119..143     -  CDS            KanR (fragment): aminoglycoside phosphotransferase; aph(3')-Ia; confers resistance to kanamycin
    254..842     +  rep_origin     ori: high-copy-number ColE1/pMB1/pBR322/pUC origin of replication
   1067..1084    +  terminator     rrnB T2 terminator (fragment): transcription terminator T2 from the E. coli rrnB gene
   1109..1128    -  CDS            lacZα (fragment): LacZα fragment of β-galactosidase; lacZ fragment
   1584..1600    +  protein_bind   lac operator: The lac repressor binds to the lac operator to inhibit transcription in E. coli. This inhibition can be relieved by adding lactose or isopropyl-β-D-thiogalactopyranoside (IPTG). lac repressor encoded by lacI
   1843..2146    +  enhancer       CMV enhancer: human cytomegalovirus immediate early enhancer
   2147..2350    +  promoter       CMV promoter: human cytomegalovirus (CMV) immediate early promoter
   2486..2529    +  intron         CMV intron (fragment): modified intron A from human cytomegalovirus
   2581..2599    +  promoter       SP6 promoter: promoter for bacteriophage SP6 RNA polymerase
   2603..2640    +  CDS            IgH signal sequence (fragment): signal sequence from the mouse immunoglobulin heavy chain variable region
   2728..3324    +  CDS            FCGR3B (fragment): FCG3B_HUMAN - Also known as CD16B, FCG3, FCGR3, IGFR3. Experimental evidence at protein level: Swiss-Prot protein existence level 1. Receptor for the Fc region of immunoglobulins gamma. Low affinity receptor. Binds complexed or aggregated IgG and also monomeric IgG. Contrary to III-A, is not capable to mediate antibody-dependent cytotoxicity and phagocytosis. May serve as a trap for immune complexes in the peripheral circulation which does not activate neutrophils. From Homo sapiens (Human).
   3421..3600    +  CDS            Comp (fragment): COMP_RAT - Experimental evidence at protein level: Swiss-Prot protein existence level 1. May play a role in the structural integrity of cartilage via its interaction with other extracellular matrix proteins such as the collagens and fibronectin. Can mediate the interaction of chondrocytes with the cartilage extracellular matrix through interaction with cell surface integrin receptors. Could play a role in the pathogenesis of osteoarthritis. Potent suppressor of apoptosis in both primary chondrocytes and transformed cells. Suppresses apoptosis by blocking the activation of caspase-3 and by indu
   3588..5040    +  CDS            SEAP (fragment): secreted alkaline phosphatase from human placenta The natural enzyme has a C-terminal transmembrane sequence that is replaced by a GPI anchor.
   5065..5106    +  CDS            AviTag™ (fragment): peptide tag that allows for enzymatic biotinylation
   5110..5133    +  CDS            8xHis: 8xHis affinity tag
   5279..5390    +  polyA_signal   bGH poly(A) signal: bovine growth hormone polyadenylation signal
   5391..5499    +  rep_origin     f1 ori (fragment): f1 bacteriophage origin of replication; arrow indicates direction of (+) strand synthesis
   5513..5842    +  promoter       SV40 promoter: SV40 enhancer and early promoter
   5890..5937    +  promoter       EM7 promoter: synthetic bacterial promoter&nbsp
   5956..6555    +  CDS            PuroR (fragment): puromycin N-acetyltransferase; pac from Streptomyces; confers resistance to puromycin
   6565..6690    +  CDS            ble (fragment): BLE_KLEPN - Experimental evidence at protein level: Swiss-Prot protein existence level 1. Binding protein with a strong affinity to the bleomycin family of antibiotics. Binds to CL990; an antimitotic-antibiotic compound. From Klebsiella pneumoniae.
   6685..6806    +  polyA_signal   SV40 poly(A) signal: SV40 polyadenylation signal
   6859..7719    -  CDS            AmpR: β-lactamase; bla; confers resistance to ampicillin, carbenicillin, and related antibiotics
   7722..89      -  promoter       AmpR promoter (fragment) (across the origin): bla
