[The description below was written by a language model from this plasmid's Addgene catalogue record and pLannotate feature annotations shown in this document.]
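Description:
pD649-HAsp-FCGR3A-COMP5AP-AviTag-9xHis is a mammalian expression plasmid built on the pD649 backbone for producing a secreted, multimerised form of the extracellular domain of human FCGR3A (CD16A, the low-affinity IgG Fc receptor IIIa). It is propagated in E. coli as a high-copy plasmid through a ColE1/pUC-type origin and selected with ampicillin via an intact β-lactamase gene. The sequenced record is about 7.7 kb, consistent with the stated backbone plus a 576 bp insert.

Expression is driven by the CMV immediate-early enhancer and promoter, followed by a fragment of CMV intron A. An SP6 promoter sits just upstream of the coding region and matches the forward sequencing primer site. The name indicates an HA-type signal peptide (HAsp), although the automated annotation labels a short stretch here as an immunoglobulin heavy-chain signal sequence fragment. The receptor ectodomain was cloned between NotI and AscI sites that were preserved. The annotation tool calls it FCGR3B, most likely because the two paralogues are very similar, whereas the catalogue entry identifies it as FCGR3A. Downstream and in frame, the backbone supplies the pentamerising coiled-coil region of rat COMP, human placental alkaline phosphatase, an AviTag for enzymatic biotinylation and a polyhistidine tag (9xHis by name, annotated as 8xHis), ending at a bGH polyadenylation signal. A separate SV40/EM7-driven puromycin resistance cassette with an SV40 poly(A) signal is also annotated, offering possible selection in mammalian cells.

The resulting pentameric, enzyme-labelled protein suits avidity-enhanced binding assays, and the plasmid belongs to a collection used to map interactions among human IgSF cell-surface proteins. The depositor notes that some plasmids in this collection may carry an IS4-like transposase insertion upstream of the CMV promoter.
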