Addgene plasmid #157167: pD649-HAsp-FCGR3A-COMP5AP-AviTag-9xHis
Purpose: Mammalian expression of cell-surface protein extracellular domain fused to COMP5AP-AviTag-9xHis. Protein is secreted from cells.
Depositing lab: Chris Garcia. Depositing organization: Stanford University. Publication: A Human IgSF Cell-Surface Interactome Reveals a Complex Network of Protein-Protein Interactions. Wojtowicz WM, Vielmetter J, Fernandes RA, Siepe DH, Eastman CL, Chisholm GB, Cox S, Klock H, Anderson PW, Rue SM, Miller JJ, Glaser SM, Bragstad ML, Vance J, Lam AW, Lesley SA, Zinn K, Garcia KC. Cell. 2020 Aug 20;182(4):1027-1043.e17. doi: 10.1016/j.cell.2020.07.025. PubMed 32822567.
Backbone
  Vector backbone: pD649
  Backbone size w/o insert (bp): 7153
  Vector type: Mammalian Expression
Growth in bacteria
  Bacterial resistance: Ampicillin, 100 μg/mL
  Growth temperature: 37°C
  Growth strain: DH5alpha
  Copy number: High Copy
Gene/Insert
  Gene/Insert name: FCGR3A (alt name: FCG3A)
  Species: H. sapiens (human)
  Insert size (bp): 576
  Entrez Gene: FCGR3A (a.k.a. CD16, CD16-II, CD16A, FCG3, FCGR3, FCGRIII, FCR-10, FCRIII, FCRIIIA, FcGRIIIA, IGFR3, IMD20)
  Promoter: CMV/SP6
  Tag / fusion protein: COMP5AP-AviTag-9xHis (C terminal on backbone)
  Cloning method: Restriction Enzyme; 5′ cloning site GCGGCCGC (not destroyed); 3′ cloning site GGCGCGCC (not destroyed)
  Sequencing primers: 5′ ATTTAGGTGACACTATAG; 3′ CGTCGCACTCCATCACGGTG
Resource information
  A portion of this plasmid was derived from a plasmid made by: synthesis by ThermoFisher
Terms and licenses: Academic/Nonprofit Terms; Industry Terms: Not Available to Industry
Depositor comments: Some plasmids in this collection may have an IS4-like element ISVsa5 family transposase upstream of the CMV promoter.
How to cite: pD649-HAsp-FCGR3A-COMP5AP-AviTag-9xHis was a gift from Chris Garcia (Addgene plasmid # 157167 ; http://n2t.net/addgene:157167 ; RRID:Addgene_157167)
