>Addgene plasmid #157167 | pD649-HAsp-FCGR3A-COMP5AP-AviTag-9xHis | depositor partial sequence | sequence record 303444 | insert (extracellular domain)
GGAATGAGAACAGAAGATCTGCCTAAGGCCGTGGTGTTCCTGGAACCTCAGTGGTACAGAGTGCTGGAAA
AGGACAGCGTGACCCTGAAGTGTCAGGGCGCCTACTCTCCCGAGGATAACAGCACCCAGTGGTTCCACAA
CGAGAGCCTGATCAGCAGCCAGGCCAGCAGCTACTTTATCGATGCCGCCACAGTGGACGACAGCGGCGAG
TACAGATGCCAGACCAATCTGAGCACCCTGAGCGACCCTGTGCAGCTGGAAGTGCATATTGGATGGCTGC
TGCTGCAGGCCCCTAGATGGGTGTTCAAAGAAGAGGACCCCATCCACCTGAGATGCCACTCTTGGAAGAA
CACAGCCCTGCACAAAGTGACCTACCTGCAGAACGGCAAGGGCAGAAAGTACTTCCACCACAACAGCGAC
TTCTACATCCCCAAGGCCACACTGAAGGACTCCGGCTCCTATTTCTGCAGAGGCCTGTTCGGCAGCAAGA
ACGTGTCCAGCGAGACAGTGAACATCACCATCACACAGGGCCTCGCCGTGTCCACCATCAGCAGCTTTTT
TCCACCTGGCTACCAA
